>Addgene plasmid #77109 | FGGY gRNA (BRDN0001145631) | addgene full sequence | sequence record 187134 | Addgene Assembled Sequence
CCCGGGTGCAAAGATGGATAAAGTTTTAAACAGAGAGGAATCTTTGCAGCTAATGGACCTTCTAGGTCTT
GAAAGGAGTGGGAATTGGCTCCGGTGCCCGTCAGTGGGCAGAGCGCACATCGCCCACAGTCCCCGAGAAG
TTGGGGGGAGGGGTCGGCAATTGATCCGGTGCCTAGAGAAGGTGGCGCGGGGTAAACTGGGAAAGTGATG
TCGTGTACTGGCTCCGCCTTTTTCCCGAGGGTGGGGGAGAACCGTATATAAGTGCAGTAGTCGCCGTGAA
CGTTCTTTTTCGCAACGGGTTTGCCGCCAGAACACAGGTAAGTGCCGTGTGTGGTTCCCGCGGGCCTGGC
CTCTTTACGGGTTATGGCCCTTGCGTGCCTTGAATTACTTCCACCTGGCTGCAGTACGTGATTCTTGATC
CCGAGCTTCGGGTTGGAAGTGGGTGGGAGAGTTCGAGGCCTTGCGCTTAAGGAGCCCCTTCGCCTCGTGC
TTGAGTTGAGGCCTGGCCTGGGCGCTGGGGCCGCCGCGTGCGAATCTGGTGGCACCTTCGCGCCTGTCTC
GCTGCTTTCGATAAGTCTCTAGCCATTTAAAATTTTTGATGACCTGCTGCGACGCTTTTTTTCTGGCAAG
ATAGTCTTGTAAATGCGGGCCAAGATCTGCACACTGGTATTTCGGTTTTTGGGGCCGCGGGCGGCGACGG
GGCCCGTGCGTCCCAGCGCACATGTTCGGCGAGGCGGGGCCTGCGAGCGCGGCCACCGAGAATCGGACGG
GGGTAGTCTCAAGCTGGCCGGCCTGCTCTGGTGCCTGGCCTCGCGCCGCCGTGTATCGCCCCGCCCTGGG
CGGCAAGGCTGGCCCGGTCGGCACCAGTTGCGTGAGCGGAAAGATGGCCGCTTCCCGGCCCTGCTGCAGG
GAGCTCAAAATGGAGGACGCGGCGCTCGGGAGAGCGGGCGGGTGAGTCACCCACACAAAGGAAAAGGGCC
TTTCCGTCCTCAGCCGTCGCTTCATGTGACTCCACGGAGTACCGGGCGCCGTCCAGGCACCTCGATTAGT
TCTCGAGCTTTTGGAGTACGTCGTCTTTAGGTTGGGGGGAGGGGTTTTATGCGATGGAGTTTCCCCACAC
TGAGTGGGTGGAGACTGAAGTTAGGCCAGCTTGGCACTTGATGTAATTCTCCTTGGAATTTGCCCTTTTT
GAGTTTGGATCTTGGTTCATTCTCAAGCCTCAGACAGTGGTTCAAAGTTTTTTTCTTCCATTTCAGGTGT
CGTGACGTACGGCCACCATGACCGAGTACAAGCCCACGGTGCGCCTCGCCACCCGCGACGACGTCCCCAG
GGCCGTACGCACCCTCGCCGCCGCGTTCGCCGACTACCCCGCCACGCGCCACACCGTCGATCCGGACCGC
CACATCGAGCGGGTCACCGAGCTGCAAGAACTCTTCCTCACGCGCGTCGGGCTCGACATCGGCAAGGTGT
GGGTCGCGGACGACGGCGCCGCCGTGGCGGTCTGGACCACGCCGGAGAGCGTCGAAGCGGGGGCGGTGTT
CGCCGAGATCGGCCCGCGCATGGCCGAGTTGAGCGGTTCCCGGCTGGCCGCGCAGCAACAGATGGAAGGC
CTCCTGGCGCCGCACCGGCCCAAGGAGCCCGCGTGGTTCCTGGCCACCGTCGGAGTCTCGCCCGACCACC
AGGGCAAGGGTCTGGGCAGCGCCGTCGTGCTCCCCGGAGTGGAGGCGGCCGAGCGCGCCGGGGTGCCCGC
CTTCCTGGAGACCTCCGCGCCCCGCAACCTCCCCTTCTACGAGCGGCTCGGCTTCACCGTCACCGCCGAC
GTCGAGGTGCCCGAAGGACCGCGCACCTGGTGCATGACCCGCAAGCCCGGTGCCTGAACGCGTTAAGTCG
ACAATCAACCTCTGGATTACAAAATTTGTGAAAGATTGACTGGTATTCTTAACTATGTTGCTCCTTTTAC
GCTATGTGGATACGCTGCTTTAATGCCTTTGTATCATGCTATTGCTTCCCGTATGGCTTTCATTTTCTCC
TCCTTGTATAAATCCTGGTTGCTGTCTCTTTATGAGGAGTTGTGGCCCGTTGTCAGGCAACGTGGCGTGG
TGTGCACTGTGTTTGCTGACGCAACCCCCACTGGTTGGGGCATTGCCACCACCTGTCAGCTCCTTTCCGG
GACTTTCGCTTTCCCCCTCCCTATTGCCACGGCGGAACTCATCGCCGCCTGCCTTGCCCGCTGCTGGACA
GGGGCTCGGCTGTTGGGCACTGACAATTCCGTGGTGTTGTCGGGGAAATCATCGTCCTTTCCTTGGCTGC
TCGCCTGTGTTGCCACCTGGATTCTGCGCGGGACGTCCTTCTGCTACGTCCCTTCGGCCCTCAATCCAGC
GGACCTTCCTTCCCGCGGCCTGCTGCCGGCTCTGCGGCCTCTTCCGCGTCTTCGCCTTCGCCCTCAGACG
AGTCGGATCTCCCTTTGGGCCGCCTCCCCGCGTCGACTTTAAGACCAATGACTTACAAGGCAGCTGTAGA
TCTTAGCCACTTTTTAAAAGAAAAGGGGGGACTGGAAGGGCTAATTCACTCCCAACGAAGACAAGATCTG
CTTTTTGCTTGTACTGGGTCTCTCTGGTTAGACCAGATCTGAGCCTGGGAGCTCTCTGGCTAACTAGGGA
ACCCACTGCTTAAGCCTCAATAAAGCTTGCCTTGAGTGCTTCAAGTAGTGTGTGCCCGTCTGTTGTGTGA
CTCTGGTAACTAGAGATCCCTCAGACCCTTTTAGTCAGTGTGGAAAATCTCTAGCAGTACGTATAGTAGT
TCATGTCATCTTATTATTCAGTATTTATAACTTGCAAAGAAATGAATATCAGAGAGTGAGAGGAACTTGT
TTATTGCAGCTTATAATGGTTACAAATAAAGCAATAGCATCACAAATTTCACAAATAAAGCATTTTTTTC
ACTGCATTCTAGTTGTGGTTTGTCCAAACTCATCAATGTATCTTATCATGTCTGGCTCTAGCTATCCCGC
CCCTAACTCCGCCCATCCCGCCCCTAACTCCGCCCAGTTCCGCCCATTCTCCGCCCCATGGCTGACTAAT
TTTTTTTATTTATGCAGAGGCCGAGGCCGCCTCGGCCTCTGAGCTATTCCAGAAGTAGTGAGGAGGCTTT
TTTGGAGGCCTAGGGACGTACCCAATTCGCCCTATAGTGAGTCGTATTACGCGCGCTCACTGGCCGTCGT
TTTACAACGTCGTGACTGGGAAAACCCTGGCGTTACCCAACTTAATCGCCTTGCAGCACATCCCCCTTTC
GCCAGCTGGCGTAATAGCGAAGAGGCCCGCACCGATCGCCCTTCCCAACAGTTGCGCAGCCTGAATGGCG
AATGGG
[124 nt withheld, positions 3367-3490]
C
[91 nt withheld, positions 3492-3582]
A
[49 nt withheld, positions 3584-3632]
CCTTTGACGTTGGAGTCCACGTTCTTT
[37 nt withheld, positions 3660-3696]
ACCCTATCTCGGTCTATTCTTTTGATTTATAAGGGATTTTGCCGATTTCGGCCTATTGGTTAAAAAATGA
GCTGATTTAACAAAAATTTAACGCGAATTTTAACAAAATATTAACGCTTACAATTTAGGTGGCACTTTTC
GGGGAAATGTGCGCGGAACCCCTATTTGTTTATTTTTCTAAATACATTCAAATATGTATCCGCTCATGAG
ACAATAACCCTGATAAATGCTTCAATAATATTGAAAAAGGAAGAGTATGAGTATTCAACATTTCCGTGTC
GCCCTTATTCCCTTTTTTGCGGCATTTTGCCTTCCTGTTTTTGCTCACCCAGAAACGCTGGTGAAAGTAA
AAGATGCTGAAGATCAGTTGGGTGCACGAGTGGGTTACATCGAACTGGATCTCAACAGCGGTAAGATCCT
TGAGAGTTTTCGCCCCGAAGAACGTTTTCCAATGATGAGCACTTTTAAAGTTCTGCTATGTGGCGCGGTA
TTATCCCGTATTGACGCCGGGCAAGAGCAACTCGGTCGCCGCATACACTATTCTCAGAATGACTTGGTTG
AGTACTCACCAGTCACAGAAAAGCATCTTACGGATGGCATGACAGTAAGAGAATTATGCAGTGCTGCCAT
AACCATGAGTGATAACACTGCGGCCAACTTACTTCTGACAACGATCGGAGGACCGAAGGAGCTAACCGCT
TTTTTGCACAACATGGGGGATCATGTAACTCGCCTTGATCGTTGGGAACCGGAGCTGAATGAAGCCATAC
CAAACGACGAGCGTGACACCACGATGCCTGTAGCAATGGCAACAACGTTGCGCAAACTATTAACTGGCGA
ACTACTTACTCTAGCTTCCCGGCAACAATTAATAGACTGGATGGAGGCGGATAAAGTTGCAGGACCACTT
CTGCGCTCGGCCCTTCCGGCTGGCTGGTTTATTGCTGATAAATCTGGAGCCGGTGAGCGTGGGTCTCGCG
GTATCATTGCAGCACTGGGGCCAGATGGTAAGCCCTCCCGTATCGTAGTTATCTACACGACGGGGAGTCA
GGCAACTATGGATGAACGAAATAGACAGATCGCTGAGATAGGTGCCTCACTGATTAAGCATTGGTAACTG
TCAGACCAAGTTTACTCATATATACTTTAGATTGATTTAAAACTTCATTTTTAATTTAAAAGGATCTAGG
TGAAGATCCTTTTTGATAATCTCATGACCAAAATCCCTTAACGTGAGTTTTCGTTCCACTGAGCGTCAGA
CCCCGTAGAAAAGATCAAAGGATCTTCTTGAGATCCTTTTTTTCTGCGCGTAATCTGCTGCTTGCAAACA
AAAAAACCACCGCTACCAGCGGTGGTTTGTTTGCCGGATCAAGAGCTACCAACTCTTTTTCCGAAGGTAA
CTGGCTTCAGCAGAGCGCAGATACCAAATACTGTTCTTCTAGTGTAGCCGTAGTTAGGCCACCACTTCAA
GAACTCTGTAGCACCGCCTACATACCTCGCTCTGCTAATCCTGTTACCAGTGGCTGCTGCCAGTGGCGAT
AAGTCGTGTCTTACCGGGTTGGACTCAAGACGATAGTTACCGGATAAGGCGCAGCGGTCGGGCTGAACGG
GGGGTTCGTGCACACAGCCCAGCTTGGAGCGAACGACCTACACCGAACTGAGATACCTACAGCGTGAGCT
ATGAGAAAGCGCCACGCTTCCCGAAGGGAGAAAGGCGGACAGGTATCCGGTAAGCGGCAGGGTCGGAACA
GGAGAGCGCACGAGGGAGCTTCCAGGGGGAAACGCCTGGTATCTTTATAGTCCTGTCGGGTTTCGCCACC
TCTGACTTGAGCGTCGATTTTTGTGATGCTCGTCAGGGGGGCGGAGCCTATGGAAAAACGCCAGCAACGC
GGCCTTTTTACGGTTCCTGGCCTTTTGCTGGCCTTTTGCTCACATGTTCTTTCCTGCGTTATCCCCTGAT
TCTGTGGATAACCGTATTACCGCCTTTGAGTGAGCTGATACCGCTCGCCGCAGCCGAACGACCGAGCGCA
GCGAGTCAGTGAGCGAGGAAGCGGAAGAGCGCCCAATACGCAAACCGCCTCTCCCCGCGCGTTGGCCGAT
TCATTAATGCAGCTGGCACGACAGGTTTCCCGACTGGAAAGCGGGCAGTGAGCGCAACGCAATTAATGTG
AGTTAGCTCACTCATTAGGCACCCCAGGCTTTACACTTTATGCTTCCGGCTCGTATGTTGTGTGGAATTG
TGAGCGGATAACAATTTCACACAGGAAACAGCTATGACCATGATTACGCCAAGCGCGCAATTAACCCTCA
CTAAAGGGAACAAAAGCTGGAGCTGCAAGCTTAATGTAGTCTTATGCAATACTCTTGTAGTCTTGCAACA
TGGTAACGATGAGTTAGCAACATGCCTTACAAGGAGAGAAAAAGCACCGTGCATGCCGATTGGTGGAAGT
AAGGTGGTACGATCGTGCCTTATTAGGAAGGCAACAGACGGGTCTGACATGGATTGGACGAACCACTGAA
TTGCCGCATTGCAGAGATATTGTATTTAAGTGCCTAGCTCGATACATAAACGGGTCTCTCTGGTTAGACC
AGATCTGAGCCTGGGAGCTCTCTGGCTAACTAGGGAACCCACTGCTTAAGCCTCAATAAAGCTTGCCTTG
AGTGCTTCAAGTAGTGTGTGCCCGTCTGTTGTGTGACTCTGGTAACTAGAGATCCCTCAGACCCTTTTAG
TCAGTGTGGAAAATCTCTAGCAGTGGCGCCCGAACAGGGACTTGAAAGCGAAAGGGAAACCAGAGGAGCT
CTCTCGACGCAGGACTCGGCTTGCTGAAGCGCGCACGGCAAGAGGCGAGGGGCGGCGACTGGTGAGTACG
CCAAAAATTTTGACTAGCGGAGGCTAGAAGGAGAGAGATGGGTGCGAGAGCGTCAGTATTAAGCGGGGGA
GAATTAGATCGCGATGGGAAAAAATTCGGTTAAGGCCAGGGGGAAAGAAAAAATATAAATTAAAACATAT
AGTATGGGCAAGCAGGGAGCTAGAACGATTCGCAGTTAATCCTGGCCTGTTAGAAACATCAGAAGGCTGT
AGACAAATACTGGGACAGCTACAACCATCCCTTCAGACAGGATCAGAAGAACTTAGATCATTATATAATA
CAGTAGCAACCCTCTATTGTGTGCATCAAAGGATAGAGATAAAAGACACCAAGGAAGCTTTAGACAAGAT
AGAGGAAGAGCAAAACAAAAGTAAGACCACCGCACAGCAAGCGGCCGCTGATCTTCAGACCTGGAGGAGG
AGATATGAGGGACAATTGGAGAAGTGAATTATATAAATATAAAGTAGTAAAAATTGAACCATTAGGAGTA
GCACCCACCAAGGCAAAGAGAAGAGTGGTGCAGAGAGAAAAAAGAGCAGTGGGAATAGGAGCTTTGTTCC
TTGGGTTCTTGGGAGCAGCAGGAAGCACTATGGGCGCAGCGTCAATGACGCTGACGGTACAGGCCAGACA
ATTATTGTCTGGTATAGTGCAGCAGCAGAACAATTTGCTGAGGGCTATTGAGGCGCAACAGCATCTGTTG
CAACTCACAGTCTGGGGCATCAAGCAGCTCCAGGCAAGAATCCTGGCTGTGGAAAGATACCTAAAGGATC
AACAGCTCCTGGGGATTTGGGGTTGCTCTGGAAAACTCATTTGCACCACTGCTGTGCCTTGGAATGCTAG
TTGGAGTAATAAATCTCTGGAACAGATTTGGAATCACACGACCTGGATGGAGTGGGACAGAGAAATTAAC
AATTACACAAGCTTAATACACTCCTTAATTGAAGAATCGCAAAACCAGCAAGAAAAGAATGAACAAGAAT
TATTGGAATTAGATAAATGGGCAAGTTTGTGGAATTGGTTTAACATAACAAATTGGCTGTGGTATATAAA
ATTATTCATAATGATAGTAGGAGGCTTGGTAGGTTTAAGAATAGTTTTTGCTGTACTTTCTATAGTGAAT
AGAGTTAGGCAGGGATATTCACCATTATCGTTTCAGACCCACCTCCCAACCCCGAGGGGACCCAGAGAGG
GCCTATTTCCCATGATTCCTTCATATTTGCATATACGATACAAGGCTGTTAGAGAGATAATTAGAATTAA
TTTGACTGTAAACACAAAGATATTAGTACAAAATACGTGACGTAGAAAGTAATAATTTCTTGGGTAGTTT
GCAGTTTTAAAATTATGTTTTAAAATGGACTATCATATGCTTACCGTAACTTGAAAGTATTTCGATTTCT
TGGCTTTATATATCTTGTGGAAAGGACGAAACACCGATATGTCCACTTACACACCAGTTTTAGAGCTAGA
AATAGCAAGTTAAAATAAGGCTAGTCCGTTATCAACTTGAAAAAGTGGCACCGAGTCGGTGCTTTTTTAA
GCTTGGCGTAACTAGATCTTGAGACAAATGGCAGTATTCATCCACAATTTTAAAAGAAAAGGGGGGATTG
GGGGGTACAGTGCAGGGGAAAGAATAGTAGACATAATAGCAACAGACATACAAACTAAAGAATTACAAAA
ACAAATTACAAAAATTCAAAATTTTCGGGTTTATTACAGGGACAGCAGAGATCCACTTTGGCGCCGGCTC
GAGGGGG
Features (pLannotate 1.2.2; 29 found; start..end, strand, type, name):
     14..80      +  CDS            small t antigen (fragment): SV40 (simian virus 40) small t antigen
    106..317     +  promoter       EF-1α core promoter: core promoter for human elongation factor EF-1α
    318..1256    +  intron         EF-1α intron A: intron upstream of the start codon of human EF-1α
   1278..1877    +  CDS            PuroR (fragment): puromycin N-acetyltransferase; pac from Streptomyces; confers resistance to puromycin
   1893..2481    +  misc_feature   WPRE: woodchuck hepatitis virus posttranscriptional regulatory element
   2532..2551    +  misc_feature   cPPT/CTS (fragment): central polypurine tract and central termination sequence of HIV-1
   2553..2786    +  LTR            3' LTR (ΔU3): self-inactivating 3' long terminal repeat (LTR) from HIV-1
   2864..2985    +  polyA_signal   SV40 poly(A) signal: SV40 polyadenylation signal
   3025..3160    +  rep_origin     SV40 ori: SV40 origin of replication
   3181..3199    -  promoter       T7 promoter: promoter for bacteriophage T7 RNA polymerase
   3207..3362    +  CDS            lacZα (fragment): LacZα fragment of β-galactosidase; lacZ fragment
   3367..3795    +  rep_origin     f1 ori (sequence partly withheld): f1 bacteriophage origin of replication; arrow indicates direction of (+) strand synthesis
   3848..3952    +  promoter       AmpR promoter: bla
   3953..4813    +  CDS            AmpR: β-lactamase; bla; confers resistance to ampicillin, carbenicillin, and related antibiotics
   4984..5572    +  rep_origin     ori: high-copy-number ColE1/pMB1/pBR322/pUC origin of replication
   5755..5847    +  CDS            lacI (fragment): lac repressor; lacI; The lac repressor binds to the lac operator to inhibit transcription in E. coli. This inhibition can be relieved by adding lactose or isopropyl-β-D-thiogalactopyranoside (IPTG).
   5860..5881    +  protein_bind   CAP binding site: CAP binding activates transcription in the presence of cAMP. E. coli catabolite activator protein
   5896..5926    +  promoter       lac promoter: promoter for the E. coli lac operon
   5934..5950    +  protein_bind   lac operator: The lac repressor binds to the lac operator to inhibit transcription in E. coli. This inhibition can be relieved by adding lactose or isopropyl-β-D-thiogalactopyranoside (IPTG). lac repressor encoded by lacI
   5995..6013    +  promoter       T3 promoter: promoter for bacteriophage T3 RNA polymerase
   6041..6267    +  promoter       RSV promoter: Rous sarcoma virus enhancer/promoter
   6268..6448    +  LTR            5' LTR (truncated): truncated 5' long terminal repeat (LTR) from HIV-1
   6495..6620    +  misc_feature   HIV-1 Ψ: packaging signal of human immunodeficiency virus type 1
   6604..6967    +  CDS            HIV-1 gag (fragment): gag protein from human immunodeficiency virus 1; gag
   7113..7346    +  misc_feature   RRE: The Rev response element (RRE) of HIV-1 allows for Rev-dependent mRNA export from the nucleus to the cytoplasm.
   7723..7749    +  CDS            Rev (fragment): human immunodeficiency virus 1 (HIV-1) Rev protein; rev; enhances nuclear export of unspliced and incompletely spliced viral mRNAs
   7753..7993    +  promoter       U6 promoter: RNA polymerase III promoter for human U6 snRNA
   8023..8098    +  misc_RNA       gRNA scaffold: guide RNA scaffold for the Streptococcus pyogenes CRISPR/Cas9 system
   8154..8271    +  misc_feature   cPPT/CTS: central polypurine tract and central termination sequence of HIV-1
