[The description below was written by a language model from this plasmid's Addgene catalogue record and pLannotate feature annotations shown in this document.]
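Description:
FGGY gRNA (BRDN0001145631) is a third-generation lentiviral guide RNA plasmid built on the lentiGuide-Puro backbone and designed to direct Streptococcus pyogenes Cas9 to the human FGGY gene. It is propagated in E. coli as a high-copy plasmid through a ColE1/pUC-type origin with ampicillin selection (AmpR under its own bla promoter). The backbone also carries an f1 origin, an SV40 origin and poly(A) signal, and remnants of lac and T7/T3 cloning-vector sequence.

The lentiviral transfer cassette begins with an RSV promoter fused to a truncated HIV-1 5' LTR, which makes genomic RNA production independent of Tat. This is followed by the Ψ packaging signal with a gag fragment, the Rev response element for Rev-dependent nuclear export, and a central polypurine tract. It ends in a ΔU3 self-inactivating 3' LTR. Within this unit, the human U6 RNA polymerase III promoter drives the FGGY-specific spacer joined to the SpCas9 gRNA scaffold. A separate EF-1α promoter, annotated as the core promoter plus intron A, expresses puromycin N-acetyltransferase for selection of transduced mammalian cells. A WPRE downstream enhances transcript expression.

The plasmid does not encode Cas9, so it must be paired with a Cas9-expressing vector such as lentiCas9-Blast or used in cells that already express the nuclease. The guide was designed against several FGGY reference transcripts and belongs to a human kinome gRNA collection. It was produced in work on optimizing sgRNA design for higher on-target activity and fewer off-target effects. It is typically used for CRISPR knockout of FGGY in human cells after lentiviral delivery.
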