Addgene plasmid #77109: FGGY gRNA (BRDN0001145631)
Purpose: 3rd generation lentiviral gRNA plasmid targeting human FGGY
Depositing lab: John Doench & David Root. Depositing organization: Broad Institute. Publication: Optimized sgRNA design to maximize activity and minimize off-target effects of CRISPR-Cas9. Doench JG, Fusi N, Sullender M, Hegde M, Vaimberg EW, Donovan KF, Smith I, Tothova Z, Wilen C, Orchard R, Virgin HW, Listgarten J, Root DE. Nat Biotechnol. 2016 Jan 18. doi: 10.1038/nbt.3437. PubMed 26780180.
Backbone
  Vector backbone: lentiGuide-Puro
  Backbone manufacturer: Zhang Lab (Addgene plasmid # 52963)
  Vector type: Mammalian Expression, Lentiviral, CRISPR
  Selectable markers: Puromycin
Growth in bacteria
  Bacterial resistance: Ampicillin, 100 μg/mL
  Growth temperature: 37°C
  Growth strain: DH5alpha
  Copy number: High Copy
Gene/Insert
  Gene/Insert name: FGGY (alt names: FGGY; NM_001113411.1)
  gRNA/shRNA sequence: ATATGTCCACTTACACACCA
  Species: H. sapiens (human)
  Entrez Gene: FGGY (a.k.a. FLJ10986, RP11-242B9.1)
  Promoter: hU6
  Cloning method: Unknown
  Sequencing primers: 5′ U6-F; 3′ pS2-R
Terms and licenses: Academic/Nonprofit Terms; Industry Terms: Not Available to Industry
Depositor comments: The gRNA was designed to target the following Genbank reference sequence(s): NM_001113411.1,NM_001244714.1,NM_018291.3. Note that this plasmid does NOT contain Cas9. It should be used in conjunction with lentiCas9-Blast (Addgene #52962) or otherwise with cell lines already expressing Cas9. Browse the full kinome gRNA library at http://www.addgene.org/pooled-library/broadgpp-human-kinome/ or visit http://www.broadinstitute.org/rnai/public/ for detailed protocols and information.
How to cite: FGGY gRNA (BRDN0001145631) was a gift from John Doench & David Root (Addgene plasmid # 77109 ; http://n2t.net/addgene:77109 ; RRID:Addgene_77109)
