>Addgene plasmid #77109 | FGGY gRNA (BRDN0001145631) | depositor partial sequence | sequence record 144569 | Target Sequence
ATATGTCCACTTACACACCA
