>Addgene plasmid #77109 | FGGY gRNA (BRDN0001145631) | addgene partial sequence | sequence record 187133 | hU6-F
NGGACGTAGAAAGTAATAATTTCTTGGGTAGTTTGCAGCTTTTAAAATTATGTTTTAAAATGGACTATCA
TATGCTTACCGTAACTTGAAAGTATTTCGATTTCTTGGCTTTATATATCTTGTGGAAAGGACGAAACACC
GATATGTCCACTTACACACCAGTTTTAGAGCTAGAAATAGCAAGTTAAAATAAGGCTAGTCCGTTATCAA
CTTGAAAAAGTGGCACCGAGTCGGTGCTTTTTTAAGCTTGGCGTAACTAGATCTTGAGACAAATGGCAGT
ATTCATCCACAATTTTAAAAGAAAAGGGGGGATTGGGGGGTACAGTGCAGGGGAAAGAATAGTAGACATA
ATAGCAACAGACATACAAACTAAAGAATTACAAAAACAAATTACAAAAATTCAAAATTTTCGGGTTTATT
ACAGGGACAGCAGAGATCCACTTTGGCGCCGGCTCGAGGGGGCCCGGGTGCAAAGATGGATAAAGTTTTA
AACAGAGAGGAATCTTTGCAGCTAATGGACCTTCTAGGTCTTGAAAGGAGTGGGAATTGGCTCCGGTGCC
CGTCAGTGGG
